Addgene plasmid #128127: pSB4C5_pBen-BenR
Purpose: Expressing BenR transcription factor gene under control of benzoate responsive promoter (pBen) in a feedback loop.
Depositing lab: Jean-Loup Faulon. Depositing organization: INRAE Jouy-en-Josas. Publication: Metabolic perceptrons for neural computing in biological systems. Pandi A, Koch M, Voyvodic PL, Soudier P, Bonnet J, Kushwaha M, Faulon JL. Nat Commun. 2019 Aug 28;10(1):3880. doi: 10.1038/s41467-019-11889-0. PubMed 31462649.
Backbone
  Vector backbone: pSB4C5 (iGEM registry)
  Vector type: Bacterial Expression, Synthetic Biology
Growth in bacteria
  Bacterial resistance: Chloramphenicol, 7 μg/mL
  Growth temperature: 37°C
  Growth strain: DH5alpha
  Copy number: Low Copy
Gene/Insert
  Gene/Insert name: BenR
  Species: Pseudomonas putida
  Insert size (bp): 957
  Promoter: pBen
  Cloning method: Restriction Enzyme; 5′ cloning site BsaI, golden gate (unknown if destroyed); 3′ cloning site BsaI, golden gate (unknown if destroyed)
  Sequencing primers: 5′ ATACGCAAGGCGACAA
Terms and licenses: Academic/Nonprofit Terms; Industry Terms: Not Available to Industry
Depositor comments: Please note: Plasmid contains a single C nucleotide insertion in the pBen promoter sequence. It is not known if this mutation affects plasmid function.
How to cite: pSB4C5_pBen-BenR was a gift from Jean-Loup Faulon (Addgene plasmid # 128127 ; http://n2t.net/addgene:128127 ; RRID:Addgene_128127)
