[The description below was written by a language model from this plasmid's Addgene catalogue record and pLannotate feature annotations shown in this document.]
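Description:
pSB4C5_pBen-BenR is a low-copy bacterial expression plasmid for synthetic biology, built on the iGEM registry backbone pSB4C5. It is about 4.2 kb and replicates in E. coli from the pSC101 origin, which depends on the plasmid-encoded Rep101 (RepA) protein annotated next to it. Selection is by chloramphenicol resistance, provided by a cat gene (chloramphenicol acetyltransferase) driven by its own cat promoter and followed by a his operon terminator.

The payload is the 957 bp BenR gene from Pseudomonas putida, inserted by BsaI Golden Gate assembly and placed under the benzoate-responsive pBen promoter. Because BenR is the transcription factor that acts on pBen, this arrangement forms a feedback loop in which the regulator controls its own expression in response to benzoate. The automated annotation labels the coding sequence as xylS3, a regulatory protein of the P. putida TOL plasmid. This label most likely reflects sequence similarity between related regulators rather than a different insert, since its position and length match the catalogued BenR gene. The pBen promoter is not annotated, but presumably lies in the unannotated stretch between the his terminator and the coding sequence. Downstream, the rrnB T1 terminator, a T7Te terminator fragment and the lambda t0 terminator insulate the cassette from the replication region.

The depositor notes a single C insertion in the pBen promoter, with unknown functional effect. This is consistent with a one-base offset in the insert coordinates between the depositor and sequenced records. The plasmid was made for work on metabolic perceptrons, in which benzoate sensing supports biological computation.
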