Features (pLannotate 1.2.2; 9 found; start..end, strand, type, name):
    579..676     +  promoter       cat promoter: promoter of the E. coli cat gene encoding chloramphenicol acetyltransferase
    677..1333    +  CDS            cat: CAT_ECOLX - Experimental evidence at protein level: Swiss-Prot protein existence level 1. This enzyme is an effector of chloramphenicol resistance in bacteria. From Escherichia coli. This protein is used as a marker in many commonly used cloning vectors, such as pACYC184.
   1347..1406    +  terminator     his operon terminator: This putative transcriptin terminator from the E. coli his operon has a 2-bp deletion introduced during synthesis. Its efficiency has not been determined.
   1592..2542    +  CDS            xylS3: XYLS3_PSEPU - Protein predicted: Swiss-Prot protein existence level 4. Regulatory protein of the TOL plasmid xyl operons. XylS activates the xylXYZLTEGFJQKIH operon required for the degradation of toluene, m-xylene and p-xylene. From Pseudomonas putida (Arthrobacter siderocapsulatus).
   2562..2633    +  terminator     rrnB T1 terminator: transcription terminator T1 from the E. coli rrnB gene
   2649..2668    +  terminator     T7Te terminator (fragment): phage T7 early transcription terminator
   2713..2807    +  terminator     lambda t0 terminator: transcription terminator from phage lambda
   3299..3521    +  rep_origin     pSC101 ori: low-copy replication origin that requires the Rep101 protein
   3569..361     +  CDS            Rep101 (across the origin): RepA protein needed for replication with the pSC101 origin; rep101
>Addgene plasmid #128127 | pSB4C5_pBen-BenR | depositor full sequence | sequence record 247864 | pSB4C5_pBen-BenR sequence 4158 bps
TTTAAACACTTACAGCAATATGAAATTGGTGGTTGATAAGCGAGGCCGCCCGACTGATACGTTGATTTTC
CAAGTTGAACTAGATAGACAAATGGATCTCGTAACCGAACTTGAGAACAACCAGATAAAAATGAATGGTG
ACAAAATACCAACAACCATTACATCAGATTCCTACCTACGTAACGGACTAAGAAAAACACTACACGATGC
TTTAACTGCAAAAATTCAGCTCACCAGTTTTGAGGCAAAATTTTTGAGTGACATGCAAAGTAAGCATGAT
CTCAATGGTTCGTTCTCATGGCTCACGCAAAAACAACGAACCACACTAGAGAACATACTGGCTAAATACG
GAAGGATCTGAGGTTCTTATGGCTCTTGTATCTATCAGTGAAGCATCAAGACTAACAAACAAAAGTAGAA
CAACTGTTCACCGTTAGATATCAAAGGGAAAACTGTCCATATGCACAGATGAAAACGGTGTAAAAAAGAT
AGATACATCAGAGCTTTTACGAGTTTTTGGTGCATTTAAAGCTGTTCACCATGAACAGATCGACAATGTA
ACTACTAGAGGTTGATCGGGCACGTAAGAGGTTCCAACTTTCACCATAATGAAATAAGATCACTACCGGG
CGTATTTTTTGAGTTATCGAGATTTTCAGGAGCTAAGGAAGCTAAAATGGAGAAAAAAATCACGGGATAT
ACCACCGTTGATATATCCCAATGGCATCGTAAAGAACATTTTGAGGCATTTCAGTCAGTTGCTCAATGTA
CCTATAACCAGACCGTTCAGCTGGATATTACGGCCTTTTTAAAGACCGTAAAGAAAAATAAGCACAAGTT
TTATCCGGCCTTTATTCACATTCTTGCCCGCCTGATGAACGCTCACCCGGAGTTTCGTATGGCCATGAAA
GACGGTGAGCTGGTGATCTGGGATAGTGTTCACCCTTGTTACACCGTTTTCCATGAGCAAACTGAAACGT
TTTCGTCCCTCTGGAGTGAATACCACGACGATTTCCGGCAGTTTCTCCACATATATTCGCAAGATGTGGC
GTGTTACGGTGAAAACCTGGCCTATTTCCCTAAAGGGTTTATTGAGAATATGTTTTTTGTCTCAGCCAAT
CCCTGGGTGAGTTTCACCAGTTTTGATTTAAACGTGGCCAATATGGACAACTTCTTCGCCCCCGTTTTCA
CGATGGGCAAATATTATACGCAAGGCGACAAGGTGCTGATGCCGCTGGCGATCCAGGTTCATCATGCCGT
TTGTGATGGCTTCCATGTCGGCCGCATGCTTAATGAATTACAACAGTACTGTGATGAGTGGCAGGGCGGG
GCGTAATAATACTAGCTCCGGCAAAAAAACGGGCAAGGTGTCACCACCCTGCCCTTTTTCTTTAAAACCG
AAAAGATTACTTCGCGTTTGCCACCTGACGTCTAAGACGATACTGTTCGAAGCATTGCCATTTTCTGAAG
TTACCGAAAAAGTACCGAACATCCGTAAATCTGGATAACGTTCTGCACAATCCGGATAGCCCCCCGCCAG
CCGTCTCCCTAACCTGACCAGGTCTAAACAATAACAAGGGAGAGTCTGGCCATGGAATCTCGTCTGCTGT
CTGAACGTTCTTCTGTTTTCCACCACGCTGACCCGTACGCTGTTTCTGACTACGTTAACCAGCACGTTGG
TCAGCACTGCATCGGTCTGTCTCGTACCACCCACCCGCAGGCTTCTCTGTCTCACCGTAAATTCGCTGAA
CTGGACCTGTGCCGTATCTCTTACGGTGGTTCTGTTCGTGTTACCTCTCCGGCTCTGGAAACCATCTACC
ACCTGCAGGTTCTGCTGAACGGTAACTGCCTGTGGCGTGGTCACAAACGTGAACAGCACCTGGTTCCGGG
TGAACTGCTGCTGATCAACCCGGACGACCCGGTTGACCTGACCTACTCTGAAGACTGCGAAAAATTCATC
CTGAAAGTTCCGACCCGTCTGCTGGACTCTATCTGCGACGAACAGCGTTGGCAGCGTCCGGACGGTGGTG
TTCGTTTCCTGCGTAACCACTACCGTCTGGACGAACTGGACGGTTTCGTTAACCTGCTGGCTATGGTTTG
CCACGAAGCTGAAGTTTCTGACTCTCTGCCGCGTGTTCAGGGTCACTACTCTCAGATCGTTGCTTCTAAA
CTGCTGACCCTGATGTCTACCAACATCCGTCGTGAATCTCTGTCTGCTCCGCAGGCTGGTCTGGAACGTA
TCCTGGACTACATCGAACGTAACCTGAAACTGGAACTGTCTGCTGAAGTTCTGGCTGAACAGGCTTGCAT
GTCTCTGCGTTCTCTGTACGCTCTGTTCGACCAGCACCTGGGTATCACCCCGAAACACTACGTTCGTCAG
CGTAAACTGGAACGTGTTCACGCTTGCCTGTCTGACCCGACCTGCGGTGTTCGTTCTGTTACCGAACTGG
CTCTGGACTACGGTTTCCTGCACCTGGGTCGTTTCTCTGAAATCTACCGTCAGCAGTTCGGTGAACTGCC
GTCTCAGACCTTCAAACGTCGTGCTTAATAGACCCAGGCATCAAATAAAACGAAAGGCTCAGTCGAAAGA
CTGGGCCTTTCGTTTTATCTGTTGTTTGTCGGTGAACGCTCTCTACTAGAGTCACACTGGCTCACCTTCG
GGTGGGCCGACTTTCTGCTAGAGCTGTCAGACCAAGTTTACGAGCTCGCTTGGACTCCTGTTGATAGATC
CAGTAATGACCTCAGAACTCCATCTGGATTTGTTCAGAACGCTCGGTTGCCGCCGGGCGTTTTTTATTGG
TGAGAATCCAAGCACTAGGGACAGTAAGACGGGTAAGCCTGTTGATGATACCGCTGCCTTACTGGGTGCA
TTAGCCAGTCTGAATGACCTGTCACGGGATAATCCGAAGTGGTCAGACTGGAAAATCAGAGGGCAGGAAC
TGCTGAACAGCAAAAAGTCAGATAGCACCACATAGCAGACCCGCCATAAAACGCCCTGAGAAGCCCGTGA
CGGGCTTTTCTTGTATTATGGGTAGTTTCCTTGCATGAATCCATAAAAGGCGCCTGTAGTGCCATTTACC
CCCATTCACTGCCAGAGCCGTGAGCGCAGCGAACTGAATGTCACGAAAAAGACAGCGACTCAGGTGCCTG
ATGGTCGGAGACAAAAGGAATATTCAGCGATTTGCCCGAGCTTGCGAGGGTGCTACTTAAGCCTTTAGGG
TTTTAAGGTCTGTTTTGTAGAGGAGCAAACAGCGTTTGCGACATCCTTTTGTAATACTGCGGAACTGACT
AAAGTAGTGAGTTATACACAGGGCTGGGATCTATTCTTTTTATCTTTTTTTATTCTTTCTTTATTCTATA
AATTATAACCACTTGAATATAAACAAAAAAAACACACAAAGGTCTAGCGGAATTTACAGAGGGTCTAGCA
GAATTTACAAGTTTTCCAGCAAAGGTCTAGCAGAATTTACAGATACCCACAACTCAAAGGAAAAGGACAT
GTAATTATCATTGACTAGCCCATCTCAATTGGTATAGTGATTAAAATCACCTAGACCAATTGAGATGTAT
GTCTGAATTAGTTGTTTTCAAAGCAAATGAACTAGCGATTAGTCGCTATGACTTAACGGAGCATGAAACC
AAGCTAATTTTATGCTGTGTGGCACTACTCAACCCCACGATTGAAAACCCTACAAGGAAAGAACGGACGG
TATCGTTCACTTATAACCAATACGCTCAGATGATGAACATCAGTAGGGAAAATGCTTATGGTGTATTAGC
TAAAGCAACCAGAGAGCTGATGACGAGAACTGTGGAAATCAGGAATCCTTTGGTTAAAGGCTTTGAGATT
TTCCAGTGGACAAACTATGCCAAGTTCTCAAGCGAAAAATTAGAATTAGTTTTTAGTGAAGAGATATTGC
CTTATCTTTTCCAGTTAAAAAAATTCATAAAATATAATCTGGAACATGTTAAGTCTTTTGAAAACAAATA
CTCTATGAGGATTTATGAGTGGTTATTAAAAGAACTAACACAAAAGAAAACTCACAAGGCAAATATAGAG
ATTAGCCTTGATGAATTTAAGTTCATGTTAATGCTTGAAAATAACTACCATGAGTTTAAAAGGCTTAACC
AATGGGTTTTGAAACCAATAAGTAAAGA
