Features (pLannotate 1.2.2; 9 found; start..end, strand, type, name):
    579..676     +  promoter       cat promoter: promoter of the E. coli cat gene encoding chloramphenicol acetyltransferase
    677..1333    +  CDS            cat: CAT_ECOLX - Experimental evidence at protein level: Swiss-Prot protein existence level 1. This enzyme is an effector of chloramphenicol resistance in bacteria. From Escherichia coli. This protein is used as a marker in many commonly used cloning vectors, such as pACYC184.
   1347..1406    +  terminator     his operon terminator: This putative transcriptin terminator from the E. coli his operon has a 2-bp deletion introduced during synthesis. Its efficiency has not been determined.
   1593..2543    +  CDS            xylS3: XYLS3_PSEPU - Protein predicted: Swiss-Prot protein existence level 4. Regulatory protein of the TOL plasmid xyl operons. XylS activates the xylXYZLTEGFJQKIH operon required for the degradation of toluene, m-xylene and p-xylene. From Pseudomonas putida (Arthrobacter siderocapsulatus).
   2563..2634    +  terminator     rrnB T1 terminator: transcription terminator T1 from the E. coli rrnB gene
   2650..2669    +  terminator     T7Te terminator (fragment): phage T7 early transcription terminator
   2713..2807    +  terminator     lambda t0 terminator: transcription terminator from phage lambda
   3299..3521    +  rep_origin     pSC101 ori: low-copy replication origin that requires the Rep101 protein
   3569..361     +  CDS            Rep101 (across the origin): RepA protein needed for replication with the pSC101 origin; rep101
>Addgene plasmid #128127 | pSB4C5_pBen-BenR | addgene full sequence | sequence record 257371 | Addgene NGS Result
TTTAAACACTTACAGCAATATGAAATTGGTGGTTGATAAGCGAGGCCGCCCGACTGATACGTTGATTTTC
CAAGTTGAACTAGATAGACAAATGGATCTCGTAACCGAACTTGAGAACAACCAGATAAAAATGAATGGTG
ACAAAATACCAACAACCATTACATCAGATTCCTACCTACATAACGGACTAAGAAAAACACTACACGATGC
TTTAACTGCAAAAATTCAGCTCACCAGTTTTGAGGCAAAATTTTTGAGTGACATGCAAAGTAAGTATGAT
CTCAATGGTTCGTTCTCATGGCTCACGCAAAAACAACGAACCACACTAGAGAACATACTGGCTAAATACG
GAAGGATCTGAGGTTCTTATGGCTCTTGTATCTATCAGTGAAGCATCAAGACTAACAAACAAAAGTAGAA
CAACTGTTCACCGTTACATATCAAAGGGAAAACTGTCCATATGCACAGATGAAAACGGTGTAAAAAAGAT
AGATACATCAGAGCTTTTACGAGTTTTTGGTGCATTCAAAGCTGTTCACCATGAACAGATCGACAATGTA
ACTACTAGAGGTTGATCGGGCACGTAAGAGGTTCCAACTTTCACCATAATGAAATAAGATCACTACCGGG
CGTATTTTTTGAGTTATCGAGATTTTCAGGAGCTAAGGAAGCTAAAATGGAGAAAAAAATCACGGGATAT
ACCACCGTTGATATATCCCAATGGCATCGTAAAGAACATTTTGAGGCATTTCAGTCAGTTGCTCAATGTA
CCTATAACCAGACCGTTCAGCTGGATATTACGGCCTTTTTAAAGACCGTAAAGAAAAATAAGCACAAGTT
TTATCCGGCCTTTATTCACATTCTTGCCCGCCTGATGAACGCTCACCCGGAGTTTCGTATGGCCATGAAA
GACGGTGAGCTGGTGATCTGGGATAGTGTTCACCCTTGTTACACCGTTTTCCATGAGCAAACTGAAACGT
TTTCGTCCCTCTGGAGTGAATACCACGACGATTTCCGGCAGTTTCTCCACATATATTCGCAAGATGTGGC
GTGTTACGGTGAAAACCTGGCCTATTTCCCTAAAGGGTTTATTGAGAATATGTTTTTTGTCTCAGCCAAT
CCCTGGGTGAGTTTCACCAGTTTTGATTTAAACGTGGCCAATATGGACAACTTCTTCGCCCCCGTTTTCA
CGATGGGCAAATATTATACGCAAGGCGACAAGGTGCTGATGCCGCTGGCGATCCAGGTTCATCATGCCGT
TTGTGATGGCTTCCATGTCGGCCGCATGCTTAATGAATTACAACAGTACTGTGATGAGTGGCAGGGCGGG
GCGTAATAATACTAGCTCCGGCAAAAAAACGGGCAAGGTGTCACCACCCTGCCCTTTTTCTTTAAAACCG
AAAAGATTACTTCGCGTTTGCCACCTGACGTCTAAGACGATACTGTTCGAAGCATTGCCATTTTCTGAAG
TTACCGAAAAAGTACCGAACATCCGTAAATCTGGATAACGTTCTGCACAATCCGGATAGCCCCCCCGCCA
GCCGTCTCCCTAACCTGACCAGGTCTAAACAATAACAAGGGAGAGTCTGGCCATGGAATCTCGTCTGCTG
TCTGAACGTTCTTCTGTTTTCCACCACGCTGACCCGTACGCTGTTTCTGACTACGTTAACCAGCACGTTG
GTCAGCACTGCATCGGTCTGTCTCGTACCACCCACCCGCAGGCTTCTCTGTCTCACCGTAAATTCGCTGA
ACTGGACCTGTGCCGTATCTCTTACGGTGGTTCTGTTCGTGTTACCTCTCCGGCTCTGGAAACCATCTAC
CACCTGCAGGTTCTGCTGAACGGTAACTGCCTGTGGCGTGGTCACAAACGTGAACAGCACCTGGTTCCGG
GTGAACTGCTGCTGATCAACCCGGACGACCCGGTTGACCTGACCTACTCTGAAGACTGCGAAAAATTCAT
CCTGAAAGTTCCGACCCGTCTGCTGGACTCTATCTGCGACGAACAGCGTTGGCAGCGTCCGGACGGTGGT
GTTCGTTTCCTGCGTAACCACTACCGTCTGGACGAACTGGACGGTTTCGTTAACCTGCTGGCTATGGTTT
GCCACGAAGCTGAAGTTTCTGACTCTCTGCCGCGTGTTCAGGGTCACTACTCTCAGATCGTTGCTTCTAA
ACTGCTGACCCTGATGTCTACCAACATCCGTCGTGAATCTCTGTCTGCTCCGCAGGCTGGTCTGGAACGT
ATCCTGGACTACATCGAACGTAACCTGAAACTGGAACTGTCTGCTGAAGTTCTGGCTGAACAGGCTTGCA
TGTCTCTGCGTTCTCTGTACGCTCTGTTCGACCAGCACCTGGGTATCACCCCGAAACACTACGTTCGTCA
GCGTAAACTGGAACGTGTTCACGCTTGCCTGTCTGACCCGACCTGCGGTGTTCGTTCTGTTACCGAACTG
GCTCTGGACTACGGTTTCCTGCACCTGGGTCGTTTCTCTGAAATCTACCGTCAGCAGTTCGGTGAACTGC
CGTCTCAGACCTTCAAACGTCGTGCTTAATAGACCCAGGCATCAAATAAAACGAAAGGCTCAGTCGAAAG
ACTGGGCCTTTCGTTTTATCTGTTGTTTGTCGGTGAACGCTCTCTACTAGAGTCACACTGGCTCACCTTC
GGGTGGGCCGACTTCTGCTAGAGCTGTCAGACCAAGTTTACGAGCTCGCTTGGACTCCTGTTGATAGATC
CAGTAATGACCTCAGAACTCCATCTGGATTTGTTCAGAACGCTCGGTTGCCGCCGGGCGTTTTTTATTGG
TGAGAATCCAAGCACTAGGGACAGTAAGACGGGTAAGCCTGTTGATGATACCGCTGCCTTACTGGGTGCA
TTAGCCAGTCTGAATGACCTGTCACGGGATAATCCGAAGTGGTCAGACTGGAAAATCAGAGGGCAGGAAC
TGCTGAACAGCAAAAAGTCAGATAGCACCACATAGCAGACCCGCCATAAAACGCCCTGAGAAGCCCGTGA
CGGGCTTTTCTTGTATTATGGGTAGTTTCCTTGCATGAATCCATAAAAGGCGCCTGTAGTGCCATTTACC
CCCATTCACTGCCAGAGCCGTGAGCGCAGCGAACTGAATGTCACGAAAAAGACAGCGACTCAGGTGCCTG
ATGGTCGGAGACAAAAGGAATATTCAGCGATTTGCCCGAGCTTGCGAGGGTGCTACTTAAGCCTTTAGGG
TTTTAAGGTCTGTTTTGTAGAGGAGCAAACAGCGTTTGCGACATCCTTTTGTAATACTGCGGAACTGACT
AAAGTAGTGAGTTATACACAGGGCTGGGATCTATTCTTTTTATCTTTTTTTATTCTTTCTTTATTCTATA
AATTATAACCACTTGAATATAAACAAAAAAAACACACAAAGGTCTAGCGGAATTTACAGAGGGTCTAGCA
GAATTTACAAGTTTTCCAGCAAAGGTCTAGCAGAATTTACAGATACCCACAACTCAAAGGAAAAGGACAT
GTAATTATCATTGACTAGCCCATCTCAATTGGTATAGTGATTAAAATCACCTAGACCAATTGAGATGTAT
GTCTGAATTAGTTGTTTTCAAAGCAAATGAACTAGCGATTAGTCGCTATGACTTAACGGAGCATGAAACC
AAGCTAATTTTATGCTGTGTGGCACTACTCAACCCCACGATTGAAAACCCTACAAGGAAAGAACGGACGG
TATCGTTCACTTATAACCAATACGCTCAGATGATGAACATCAGTAGGGAAAATGCTTATGGTGTATTAGC
TAAAGCAACCAGAGAGCTGACGACGAGAACTGTGGAAATCAGGAATCCTTTGGTTAAAGGCTTTGAGATT
TTCCAGTGGACAAACTATGCCAAGTTCTCAAGCGAAAAATTAGAATTAGTTTTTAGTGAAGAGATATTGC
CTTATCTTTTCCAGTTAAAAAAATTCATAAAATATAATCTGGAACATGTTAAGTCTTTTGAAAACAAATA
CTCCATGAGGATTTATGAGTGGTTATTAAAAGAACTAACACAAAAGAAAACTCACAAGGCAAATATAGAG
ATTAGCCTTGATGAATTTAAGTTCATGTTAATGCTTGAAAATAACTACCATGAGTTTAAAAGGCTTAACC
AATGGGTTTTGAAACCAATAAGTAAAGA
